Addgene plasmid #187813: GB4356
Purpose: Module for dCasEV2.1 activated expression of Atr delta11, HarFAR and SpATF1-2.
Depositing lab: Diego Orzaez. Depositing organization: Instituto de Biologia Molecular y Celular de Plantas. Publication: Tunable control of insect pheromone biosynthesis in Nicotiana benthamiana. Kallam K, Moreno-Gimenez E, Mateos-Fernandez R, Tansley C, Gianoglio S, Orzaez D, Patron N. Plant Biotechnol J. 2023 Apr 9. doi: 10.1111/pbi.14048. PubMed 37032497.
Backbone
  Vector backbone: pDGB3_omega1
  Vector type: Plant Expression
Growth in bacteria
  Bacterial resistance: Spectinomycin, 50 μg/mL
  Growth temperature: 37°C
  Growth strain: DH5alpha
  Copy number: High Copy
Gene/Insert
  Gene/Insert name: Moth Pheromone pathway
  Species: Synthetic
  Cloning method: Restriction Enzyme; 5′ cloning site Unknown (unknown if destroyed)
Terms and licenses: Academic/Nonprofit Terms; Industry Terms: Not Available to Industry
Depositor comments: Contains the Transcriptional Units for constitutive expression of kanamycin resistance, and for dCasEV2.1-regulated expression of Atr delta11, HarFAR and SpATF1-2
How to cite: GB4356 was a gift from Diego Orzaez (Addgene plasmid # 187813 ; http://n2t.net/addgene:187813 ; RRID:Addgene_187813)
