[The description below was written by a language model from this plasmid's Addgene catalogue record and pLannotate feature annotations shown in this document.]
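Description:
GB4356 is a plant expression binary vector built on the pDGB3_omega1 backbone, a GoldenBraid-series destination plasmid, carrying a multigene module for inducible moth pheromone biosynthesis. The roughly 19.2 kb sequence record shows a dual-host replication system. A high-copy ColE1/pUC-type origin with the pBR322 bom region supports propagation in E. coli, while the pVS1 oriV together with the RepA replication and StaA stability genes allows maintenance in Agrobacterium. Bacterial selection is by spectinomycin through the aadA gene. The short rop, gentamicin-resistance and integron promoter matches are only fragments left over from backbone construction.

The payload lies between the nopaline-type left and right T-DNA border repeats and is therefore the region transferred into plant cells. Next to the left border is a constitutive plant selection unit, with the NOS promoter driving neo (nptII, kanamycin resistance) and ending in the NOS terminator. The rest of the T-DNA holds three transcriptional units encoding a delta-11 fatty acyl desaturase (Atr delta11), a fatty acyl reductase (HarFAR) and an alcohol acetyltransferase (SpATF1-2). The automated annotation detects the desaturase by homology to a leafroller delta-11 desaturase and the acetyltransferase by homology to yeast ATF1, but it does not annotate the reductase.

According to the depositor, these three genes are regulated by dCasEV2.1, a dCas9-based programmable transcriptional activator, so they should be expressed only when that activator and suitable guide RNAs are supplied. The responsive promoters and the terminators of these units are not annotated in the feature table, and the activator itself is not listed as part of this plasmid. The associated work concerns tunable control of insect pheromone production in Nicotiana benthamiana.
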