Features (pLannotate 1.2.2; 17 found; start..end, strand, type, name):
     70..264     +  rep_origin     pVS1 oriV: origin of replication for the Pseudomonas plasmid pVS1 (Heeb et al., 2000)
    467..506     +  CDS            rop (fragment): Rop protein, which maintains plasmids at low copy number; rop
    608..748     +  misc_feature   bom: basis of mobility region from pBR322
    934..1522    -  rep_origin     ori: high-copy-number ColE1/pMB1/pBR322/pUC origin of replication
   1613..2401    -  CDS            aadA: S3AD_ECOLX - Experimental evidence at protein level: Swiss-Prot protein existence level 1. Mediates bacterial resistance to the antibiotics streptomycin and spectinomycin. From Escherichia coli.
   2408..2464    -  CDS            GmR (fragment): gentamycin acetyltransferase; aacC1; confers resistance to gentamycin
   2640..2663    -  promoter       Pc promoter (fragment): intI1 (promoter lies within the coding sequence); class 1 integron promoter
   3187..3211    +  misc_feature   LB T-DNA repeat: left border repeat from nopaline C58 T-DNA
   3257..3509    -  terminator     NOS terminator: nopaline synthase terminator and poly(A) signal
   3552..4343    -  CDS            neo: KKA2_KLEPN - Also known as kan, nptII. Experimental evidence at protein level: Swiss-Prot protein existence level 1. Resistance to kanamycin, neomycin, paromomycin, ribostamycin, butirosin and gentamicin B. From Klebsiella pneumoniae.
   4377..4556    -  promoter       NOS promoter: nopaline synthase promoter
   6196..7170    +  CDS            ACO11_CHORO: Experimental evidence at protein level: Swiss-Prot protein existence level 1. Catalyzes the formation of Delta(11) fatty acyl precursors in the pheromone gland, with a preference for myristic acid. From Choristoneura rosaceana (Oblique banded leafroller).
  13726..15300   +  CDS            ATF1: ATF1_YEAST - Experimental evidence at protein level: Swiss-Prot protein existence level 1. Major alcohol O-acetyltransferase that uses acetyl-CoA to synthesize acetate esters from various alcohols, producing ethyl acetate, isoamyl acetate, isobutyl acetate, butyl acetate, hexyl acetate, heptyl acetate and octyl acetate (PubMed:7764365, PubMed:9758847, PubMed:10653746, PubMed:12937998, PubMed:16845703, PubMed:18597084, PubMed:17891501, PubMed:25306884, PubMed:28160314). The alcohol acyltransferase activity is promiscuous with regard to alcohol but relatively specific for acetyl-CoA since ATF1 d
  15728..15752   +  misc_feature   RB T-DNA repeat: right border repeat from nopaline C58 T-DNA
  16092..16493   +  CDS            Y4CG_SINFN (fragment): Protein inferred from homology: Swiss-Prot protein existence level 3. From Sinorhizobium fredii (strain NBRC 101917 / NGR234).
  17053..17682   +  CDS            pVS1 StaA: stability protein from the Pseudomonas plasmid pVS1 (Heeb et al., 2000)
  18111..4       +  CDS            pVS1 RepA (across the origin): replication protein from the Pseudomonas plasmid pVS1 (Heeb et al., 2000)
>Addgene plasmid #187813 | GB4356 | addgene full sequence | sequence record 378053 | Addgene NGS Result
CTAATGTACGGAGCAGATGCTAGGGCAAATTGCCCTAGCAGGGGAAAAAGGTCGAAAAGGACTCTTTCCT
GTGGATAGCACGTACATTGGGAACCCAAAGCCGTACATTGGGAACCGGAACCCGTACATTGGGAACCCAA
AGCCGTACATTGGGAACCGGTCACACATGTAAGTGACTGATATAAAAGAGAAAAAAGGCGATTTTTCCGC
CTAAAACTCTTTAAAACTTATTAAAACTCTTAAAACCCGCCTGGCCTGTGCATAACTGTCTGGCCAGCGC
ACAGCCGAAGAGCTGCAAAAAGCGCCTACCCTTCGGTCGCTGCGCTCCCTACGCCCCGCCGCTTCGCGTC
GGCCTATCGCGGCCGCTGGCCGCTCAAAAATGGCTGGCCTACGGCCAGGCAATCTACCAGGGCGCGGACA
AGCCGCGCCGTCGCCACTCGACCGCCGGCGCCCACATCAAGGCACCCTGCCTCGCGCGTTTCGGTGATGA
CGGTGAAAACCTCTGACACATGCAGCTCCCGGTGACGGTCACAGCTTGTCTGTAAGCGGATGCCGGGAGC
AGACAAGCCCGTCAGGGCGCGTCAGCGGGTGTTGGCGGGTGTCGGGGCGCAGCCATGACCCAGTCACGTA
GCGATAGCGGAGTGTATACTGGCTTAACTATGCGGCATCAGAGCAGATTGTACTGAGAGTGCACCATATG
CGGTGTGAAATACCGCACAGATGCGTAAGGAGAAAATACCGCATCAGGCGCTCTTCCGCTTCCTCGCTCA
CTGACTCGCTGCGCTCGGTCGTTCGGCTGCGGCGAGCGGTATCAGCTCACTCAAAGGCGGTAATACGGTT
ATCCACAGAATCAGGGGATAACGCAGGAAAGAACATGTGAGCAAAAGGCCAGCAAAAGGCCAGGAACCGT
AAAAAGGCCGCGTTGCTGGCGTTTTTCCATAGGCTCCGCCCCCCTGACGAGCATCACAAAAATCGACGCT
CAAGTCAGAGGTGGCGAAACCCGACAGGACTATAAAGATACCAGGCGTTTCCCCCTGGAAGCTCCCTCGT
GCGCTCTCCTGTTCCGACCCTGCCGCTTACCGGATACCTGTCCGCCTTTCTCCCTTCGGGAAGCGTGGCG
CTTTCTCATAGCTCACGCTGTAGGTATCTCAGTTCGGTGTAGGTCGTTCGCTCCAAGCTGGGCTGTGTGC
ACGAACCCCCCGTTCAGCCCGACCGCTGCGCCTTATCCGGTAACTATCGTCTTGAGTCCAACCCGGTAAG
ACACGACTTATCGCCACTGGCAGCAGCCACTGGTAACAGGATTAGCAGAGCGAGGTATGTAGGCGGTGCT
ACAGAGTTCTTGAAGTGGTGGCCTAACTACGGCTACACTAGAAGGACAGTATTTGGTATCTGCGCTCTGC
TGAAGCCAGTTACCTTCGGAAAAAGAGTTGGTAGCTCTTGATCCGGCAAACAAACCACCGCTGGTAGCGG
TGGTTTTTTTGTTTGCAAGCAGCAGATTACGCGCAGAAAAAAAGGATCTCAAGAAGATCCTTTGATCTTT
TCTACGGGGTCTGACGCTCAGTGGAACGAAAACTCACGTTAAGGGATTTTGGTCATGCATTCTAGGTGAT
TATTTGCCGACTACCTTGGTGATCTCGCCTTTCACGTAGTGGACAAATTCTTCCAACTGATCTGCGCGCG
AGGCCAAGCGATCTTCTTCTTGTCCAAGATAAGCCTGTCTAGCTTCAAGTATGACGGGCTGATACTGGGC
CGGCAGGCGCTCCATTGCCCAGTCGGCAGCGACATCCTTCGGCGCGATTTTGCCGGTTACTGCGCTGTAC
CAAATGCGGGACAACGTAAGCACTACATTTCGCTCATCACCAGCCCAGTCGGGCGGCGAGTTCCATAGCG
TTAAGGTTTCATTTAGCGCCTCAAATAGATCCTGTTCAGGAACCGGATCAAAGAGTTCCTCCGCCGCTGG
ACCTACCAAGGCAACGCTATGTTCTCTTGCTTTTGTCAGCAAGATAGCCAGATCAATGTCGATCGTGGCT
GGCTCGAAGATACCTGCAAGAATGTCATTGCGCTGCCATTCTCCAAATTGCAGTTCGCGCTTAGCTGGAT
AACGCCACGGAATGATGTCGTCGTGCACAACAATGGTGACTTCTACAGCGCGGAGAATCTCGCTCTCTCC
AGGGGAAGCCGAAGTTTCCAAAAGGTCGTTGATCAAAGCTCGCCGCGTTGTTTCATCAAGCCTTACGGTC
ACCGTAACCAGCAAATCAATATCACTGTGTGGCTTCAGGCCGCCATCCACTGCGGAGCCGTACAAATGTA
CGGCCAGCAACGTCGGTTCGAGATGGCGCTCGATGACGCCAACTACCTCTGATAGTTGAGTCGATACTTC
GGCGATCACCGCTTCCCTCATAATGTTTAACTTTGTTTTAGGGCGACTGCCCTGCTGCGTAACATCGTTG
CTGCTCCATAACATCAAACATCGACCCACGGCGTAACGCGCTTGCTGCTTGGATGCCCGAGGCATAGACT
GTACCCCAAAAAAACAGTCATAACAAGCCATGAAAACCGCCACTGCGCCGTTACCACCGCTGCGTTCGGT
CAAGGTTCTGGACCAGTTGCGTGAGCGCATACGCTACTTGCATTACAGCTTACGAACCGAACAGGCTTAT
GTCCACTGGGTTCGTGCCTTCATCCGTTTCCACGGTGTGCGTCACCCGGCAACCTTGGGTAGCAGCGAAG
TCGAGGCATTTCTGTCCTGGCTGGAACAGAACTTATTATTTCCTTCCTCTTTTCTACAGTATTTAAAGAT
ACCCCAAGAAGCTAATTATAACAAGACGAACTCCAATTCACTGTTCCTTGCATTCTAAAACCTTAAATAC
CAGAAAACAGCTTTTTCAAAGTTGTTTTCAAAGTTGGCGTATAACATAGTATCGACGGAGCCGATTTTGA
AACCGCGGTGATCACAGGCAGCAACGCTCTGTCATCGTTACAATCAACATGCTACCCTCCGCGAGATCAT
CCGTGTTTCAAACCCGGCAGCTTAGTTGCCGTTCTTCCGAATAGCATCGGTAACATGAGCAAAGTCTGCC
GCCTTACAACGGCTCTCCCGCTGACGCCGTCCCGGACTGATGGGCTGCCTGTATCGAGTGGTGATTTTGT
GCCGAGCTGCCGGTCGGGGAGCTGTTGGCTGGCTGGTGGCAGGATATATTGTGGTGTAAACATAACGGAT
CCGGTCTCAGGAGAGCGATCAGCTTGCATGCCGGTCGATCTAGTAACATAGATGACACCGCGCGCGATAA
TTTATCCTAGTTTGCGCGCTATATTTTGTTTTCTATCGCGTATTAAATGTATAATTGCGGGACTCTAATC
ATAAAAACCCATCTCATAAATAACGTCATGCATTACATGTTAATTATTACATGCTTAACGTAATTCAACA
GAAATTATATGATAATCATGGCAAGACCGGCAACAGGATTCAATCTTAAGAAACTTTATTGCCAAATGTT
TGAACGATCTGCTTGACTCTAGCTAGAGTCCGAACCCCAGAGTCCCGCTCAGAAGAACTCGTCAAGAAGG
CGATAGAAGGCTATGCGCTGCGAATCGGGAGCGGCGATACCGTAAAGCACGAGGAAGCGGTCAGCCCATT
CGCCGCCAAGCTCTTCAGCAATATCACGGGTAGCCAACGCTATGTCCTGATAGCGGTCCGCCACACCCAG
CCGGCCACAGTCGATGAATCCAGAAAAGCGGCCATTTTCCACCATGATATTCGGCAAGCAGGCGTCGCCG
TGGGTCACGACGAGATCCTCGCCGTCGGGCATCCGCGCCTTGAGCCTGGCGAACAGTTCGGCTGGCGCGA
GCCCCTGATGCTCTTCGTCCAGATCATCCTGATCGACAAGACCGGCTTCCATCCGAGTACGTGCTCGCTC
GATGCGGTGTTTCGCTTGGTGGTCGAATGGGCAGGTAGCCGGATCAAGCGTATGCAGCCGCCGCATTGCA
TCAGCCATGATGGATACTTTCTCGGCAGGAGCAAGGTGAGATGACAGGAGATCCTGCCCCGGCACTTCGC
CCAATAGCAGCCAGTCCCTTCCCGCTTCAGTGACAACGTCGAGCACAGCTGCGCAAGGAACGCCCGTCGT
GGCCAGCCACGATAGCCGCGCTGCCTCGTCTTGGAGTTCATTCAGGGCACCGGACAGGTCGGTCTTGACA
AAAAGAACCGGGCGCCCCTGCGCTGACAGCCGGAACACGGCGGCATCAGAGCAGCCGATTGTCTGTTGTG
CCCAGTCATAGCCGAATAGCCTCTCCACCCAAGCGGCCGGAGAACCTGCGTGCAATCCATCTTGTTCAAT
CATGCCTCGATCGAGTTGAGAGTGAATATGAGACTCTAATTGGATACCGAGGGGAATTTATGGAACGTCA
GTGGAGCATTTTTGACAAGAAATATTTGCTAGCTGATAGTGACCTTAGGCGACTTTTGAACGCGCAATAA
TGGTTTCTGACGTATGTGCTTAGCTCATTAAACTCCAGAAACCCGCGGCTCAGTGGCTCCTTCAACGTTG
CGGTTCTGTCAGTTCCAAACGTAAAACGGCTTGTCCCGCGTCATCGGCGGGGGTCATACCGTGACTCCCT
TAATTCTCATGTATCTCCGTCAGGAGCCCTGATTTTTTCACTACTAATAGTACTCACGGCGCAATACCAG
CACAGCCTAGTCTCGCCAGAATGCTGGTCAGCATACGAAAGAGCTTAAGGCAGGCCAATTCCACTGTCAG
GGTCACTTGGGTGTTTAGCACTACCGACAGGTACGCTAGTATGCGTTCTTCCTACCAGAGGTCTGTGGCC
GCGTGGTCAAAAGTGCGGCTTTCGTATTTGCTGCTCGTGTTTACTCTCACAAACTTGACCTGCACGCCAA
AGAGATGCTTCTTGTGGAACTCGACAACGCAACAACGCGACGGATCTACGTCACAGCGTGCATAGTGAAA
ACGGAGTTGCTGACGACGAAAGCGACATTGGGATCTGTCAGTTGTCATTCGCGAAAAACATCCGTCCCCG
AGGCGGACACTGATTGACGCGGTTTTGTAGAAGGTTAGGGGAATAGGTTAGATTGAGTGGCTTAAGAATG
TAAAATCTGGGATTATAGTGTAGTAATCTCTGATTAACGGTGACGGTTTTAAGACAGGTGTTCGCAAAAT
CAAGCGGGGTCATTTCAACAGATATTGCTGATGGTTTAGGCGTACAATGCCCTGAAGAATAATTAAGAAA
AAAGCACCCCTCGTCGCCTAGAATTACCTACCGCGGTCCACCATACCTTCGATTATCGCGCCCACTCTCC
CATTAGTCGGCAGAGGTGGTTGTGTTGCGATAGCCCAGTATGATATTCTAAGGCGTTACGCTGATGAATA
TTCTACAGAGTTGCCATAGGCGTTGAACGCTACACGGACGATACGAATTTACGTATAGAGCGGGTCATCG
AAAGGTTATACTCTCGTAGTTAACATCTAGCCCGGCCCTATCAGTACAGCAGTGCCTTGAATGACATACT
CATCATTAAATTTTCTCTACAGCCAAACGACCAAGTGCATTTCCAGGGAGCGCGATGGAGATTCATTCTC
TCGCCAGCACTGTAATAGGCACTAAAAGAGTGATGATAATCATGAGTGCCGCGCTAAGGTGGTGTCGGAA
CAAAGCGGTCTTACGGTCAGTCGTATTCCTTCTCGAGTTCCGTCCAGTTGAGCGTGTCACTCCCAGTGTA
CCTGCAAGCCGAGATGGCTGTGCTTGGAGTCAATCGCATGTAGCATGGTCACCAGACACCGGGGCACCAG
TTTTCACGCCTAAAGCATAAACGACGAGCAGTCATGAAAGTCTTAGTACTGGACGTGCCGTTTCACTGCG
AATATGACTCCCTCTTCTCTCACCAACCAGTCACGACCGCTTCACGCTAAGGTGCTGGCCACGTGCTAAC
CTTCTTCTCTCACCAACCAGTCTGGCGTTGATGTGGATCGACTCTATAGCCATCTTCTCTCACCAACCAG
TCCGAGGCCGTTCGTTTCCCGTCCTAATACCTCTACGTGCAAGCAGTATAAAAACAAAATACATAAACAT
AACTAAAATCTCATATCGTTGTAATTGTCATATACTAGTGGTAATTAAGTCCAGTTACACTTAAGGTTAA
ATTTGCTGACTCTTTTTTACCTTTCATTTCTGAAAATGGTTCCTAATAAGGGTTCTTCTGATGTCTTGTC
CGAACATTCTGAGCCACAGTTCACTAAGCTGATCGCCCCTCAAGCCGGACCAAGGAAGTATAAGATCGTG
TACCGAAACTTACTGACTTTCGGATATTGGCACCTTTCTGCTGTTTATGGCTTGTACCTTTGTTTCACTT
GTGCTAAATGGGCAACGATTTTGTTTGCCTTTTTTCTTTACGTGATAGCTGAAATTGGGATTACTGGTGG
AGCTCACAGACTTTGGGCACATAGAACTTACAAGGCTAAACTGCCCCTAGAAATTCTTCTTCTCATTATG
AACTCCATAGCTTTTCAAGATACTGCATTTACTTGGGCCAGGGACCATAGACTTCACCACAAATACTCAG
ATACTGATGCAGATCCTCACAACGCAACCCGGGGTTTTTTTTATTCCCACGTTGGGTGGTTGTTGGTCAA
AAAGCATCCAGAGGTTAAGGCTAGAGGAAAGTACTTGTCTCTCGATGACTTAAAGAATAACCCGCTATTG
AAGTTCCAAAAAAAATACGCCATACTCGTAATTGGAACCTTATGTTTTTTGATGCCTACGTTCGTCCCGG
TATACTTTTGGGGTGAAGGCATCTCTACTGCATGGAACATCAATCTTTTACGATATGTCATGAACTTAAA
TATGACTTTCCTAGTCAACTCTGCTGCCCATATATTTGGGAACAAGCCGTATGATAAATCAATAGCTTCT
GTGCAAAATATATCAGTTTCCCTGGCTACATTTGGGGAGGGTTTCCATAATTATCATCACACATATCCCT
GGGATTATCGTGCAGCAGAACTTGGAAACAATAGATTGAATATGACAACCGCCTTTATTGATTTCTTCGC
CTGGATAGGTTGGGCATATGATCTAAAGTCTGTGCCACAAGAGGCTATTGCAAAACGGTGCGCAAAAACT
GGAGATGGTACTGATATGTGGGGTAGGAAACGTTGAGCTTAAACCCAACCATACATAATAAAAAGGCGAG
CTACCTCACCAACATGTTCTTGGTTCTTGATGGCTGCTTGAGGTTTTTCAACACAACATGAGTAAAATGG
TCAATAAATATGGATATTCTCATCTTGCTTGATTCGGGCAGGTAGGATATCAGAGAATTCTAGGTATATT
TTGTAGGGAAAAAAAACTAGAATCTCTTCAGGATCTGGATCCTAATACAAGGACATATTAATATTCCATT
TTATAAACTTTGCACAAGCAAGATCTAATTTTATGGAAGAACTGAAGGCTCTCGCGTATCATTTGCCAAA
ATAATTACCATCTTTTGTAATCATCTTGGAAACTAGAGATAATATTGATAATATCCATAGTAATAATAAT
AATAAGAAGAACAAATATCATCATAACACAATAATATAGCCTTTTCATGTAAAATTTCATTTCAATGAAT
AGCCATGTTAGCCCATTTTCTTTCAGGAAAGTTTATGCTTGCTTACATGAAGAAACAAAAAAAATTATGA
GAAACAGAATTTACTCACTACTGTGCAAATTATATGTTCAACTGAGCAAACAAGTCTTCAACTACCTCTC
CTCAGAGTTGAATCTGTTCCATGCTTCCTATAGACACAAAAGAACGATAACCACTAAGATAATTCAAAGA
AGATAATAAAAGAGAATGGACCATGGGAAGAAGAGGGGGAGGTGAAGCTGGCGCTGTCAGGAGCTAACTG
AGATACTACCATAGATGACTACCCATCCCTCTAGGCCTTAGATAACCGGATACAGTGACTTTGATAGGTT
TGTGGGGTACAGCTATGACTTGCATAGCTGCGTATGGAGGAAGGAACTTTTGCGTGTTAGTATGTTGACC
CGTGTATTACGCATGCGGGTAGATCATGTGGGTAGAGACATCCAGGTCAAGTTCTCGACCTTCTCGTGGG
AGGTGATCCAGTTCACTATAGGACCATTCCATTCGAGCATGGCACTAAGTACGCCGTCCCCATTCTGGTA
ATCATCATCCCTATCAGGGTTTGGAGTGAGTGGTGACGGTTATTCCCCAGGAATGGACTTCTTATTCACA
GTCGGTCACATTGGGCTACTCCTTGGGTCTTCCGCTTGGCCCGGTCTGTTGGGCCGCCATTGCGTGAGTT
TCGGCCCTGTGCTGCGCTGTGTCGGCGATTCTCATTGGGGCCTCACATCTGGAAACCCCGACCTATTTTG
ACGGCACCATTGGCGGAAGTTGCTGGGCTTGTGCACCGTGAAGTCCTCCGCGGGCCTCCCCCCTACAAAA
GACGATAAGCTCCGGCAAGCAGCATTGATCAACGCAAGGATCGGCGATATTAACAGAGATACGGCTGATT
ACTCTTGTTGGTGTGGTATCGCTAAACTGCGCCGCGGAGCCTTATGGCAAAGTCGTCCGCGAACCATTCC
GGTAGCGCTTAAGGTCCATAGCACATTCATCGCATCCCGGCGTGCGTTCAATTTGACGACCCCTTGGCGC
AAAGGTGCTGGCCACGTGCTAAATTAAAGCGGCTGCACTGCTGTAAGGTCCGTTACGGAGAGGGCGGCCT
GGGGAGAGCACTAGCCCATCGACCTGTACAGGAACACTCTATATTGTTCTCGGACGGACAGATTACTAGA
GTGCCGCTTTCAGCCCCCCTGTCGTCGCCGACGTCTGTAATATGGCGTTGTTGTGATTCCACTCTATTGA
GGCATTAACTGATGCGTAAGGAGATCTGGAATGAACTGGCCTATGTCACTGAAACTGTGCAAACACCCAA
TGTCGTTAGTGTAGGTTCTGACCGATACCTGCTTCGTTGAGAACTCACAATTTTACAACTGGGGACATAA
TCCCTACGCCCATCATCTACTCGCGTCCCTGTGGCTCCAGTTCATGTAATGGGAGAGTATCCTCCACAAG
ATCTAGTGCTATGGTGGTATAGTAAGCTCGTACTGTGGTAGATGACTCCCTCTTCTCTCACCAACCAGTC
AACGCCCCGTACCGATGCTGAACAAGTCGATGCAGGCCCTTCTTCTCTCACCAACCAGTCCAATCCCGAG
GCCTGACCCGACATATCCCATCTTCTCTCACCAACCAGTCGTAGCTAACTATGTTCCCGTCCTAATACCT
CTACGTGCAAGCAGTATAAAAACAAAATACATAAACATAACTAAAATCTCATATCGTTGTAATTGTCATA
TACTAGTGGTAATTAAGTCCAGTTACACTTAAGGTTAAATTTGCTGACTCTTTTTTACCTTTCATTTCTG
AAAATGGTTGTGTTGACTAGCAAGGAGACAAAGCCTAGCGTCGCTGAATTTTACGCTGGAAAAAGTGTTT
TTATTACTGGGGGTACTGGGTTTCTCGGTAAGGTTTTCATTGAGAAACTCTTGTATTCTTGTCCAGATAT
AGAAAACATTTACATGTTGATCAGGGAAAAAAAAGGTTTATCAGTTAGTGAGAGGATCAAGCAGTTTCTT
GACGACCCTCTGTTTACCAGGTTGAAGGATAAGAGGCCTGCTGATCTTGAGAAAATCGTCCTTATTCCTG
GCGACATTACTGCTCCCGACTTGGGTATTAACAGTGAGAACGAAAAAATGCTTATAGAAAAGGTGAGTGT
TATCATACACTCAGCAGCTACCGTCAAGTTCAATGAGCCATTGCCTACCGCTTGGAAGATCAATGTCGAG
GGTACACGGATGATGTTAGCACTTAGCAGACGGATGAAGAGAATAGAGGTTTTCATCCATATCTCTACCG
CTTACACAAATACAAACAGGGAGGTGGTTGATGAAATTTTGTACCCTGCACCTGCTGACATTGACCAAGT
TCACCAGTACGTGAAAGATGGTATCTCTGAAGAAGATACTGAGAAGATCCTCAATGGAAGGCCCAATACA
TATACTTTCACCAAGGCTCTGACCGAGCATTTAGTTGCTGAGAACCAAGCTTATGTGCCAACCATTATCG
TTAGGCCGAGTGTTGTTGCTGCTATAAAGGACGAGCCACTTAAAGGATGGCTGGGCAATTGGTTTGGCGC
TACCGGATTGACAGTTTTTACCGCAAAGGGACTAAACAGGGTCATTTATGGTCATTCCTCATACATAGTT
GATCTTATTCCTGTAGATTACGTTGCTAATTTAGTTATCGCCGCAGGAGCCAAGTCTTCAAAATCTACAG
AATTGAAAGTGTATAATTGCTGCTCTTCAAGCTGCAACCCAGTGACCATTGGGACGTTAATGAGTATGTT
CGCTGACGACGCTATAAAGCAGAAAAGTTATGCAATGCCGTTACCGGGTTGGTACATATTTACCAAGTAT
AAGTGGCTTGTGCTACTGTTGACTTTCTTATTTCAGGTCATTCCTGCTTATGTTACAGATCTCTCTAGGC
ATCTGATTGGTAAATCCCCACGTTATATCAAGCTCCAATCCCTGGTTAATCAGACTAGATCATCTATAGA
TTTCTTTACCAACCACAGCTGGGTTATGAAGGCCGACCGGGTGAGGGAGTTGTACGCATCACTGTCTCCC
GCCGATAAATACCTATTCCCGTGTGATCCTACCGATATAAATTGGACTCATTATATACAGGATTATTGTT
GGGGTGTGAGGCACTTCTTGGAAAAGAAATATCGGTGAGCTTCTTTGTGGTTATTATTTAGCTTCTGTAC
ACTAAATTTATGATGCAAGAAGCGTTGTACACAACATATAGAAGAAGAGTGCGAGGTGAAGCAAGTAGGA
GAAATGTTAGGAAAGCTCCTATACAAAAGGATGGCATGTTGAAGATTAGCATCTTTTTAATCCCAAGTTT
AAATATAAAGCATATTTTATGTACCACTTTCTTTATCTGGGGTTTGTAATCCCTTTATATCTTTATGCAA
TCTTTACGTTAGTTAATATCTATCTATCGATATTCTAGTATCTTATACTATAGATCCAACTGAACCAAGA
AATTATGAACCGTGTCTTCCAGAAATTCTAATAATGATGGGAGCAATATAAATATAAGGATGTCTTTGAC
AATAAAAGGGCGGTGGAAGAGTTATAGTGAAAGCTTCTGGCCATCAAATGGGCTCTTTGTCACATGATTG
AACTACTTCACCACCTACCGTTGGTATCCATAGTAAATTGAGATTAAAAAAAGTTAAAACAAACTATTCA
TTCCATGTCATTTTACTTTTCAACTTGCTATCTTCTAATTATAAGTGGGTTGTGGAGAGAGCACTGTTGG
GTCAGCAAAGCAAAGTAGATTATACTCTATAATATTATGATGATTAGTCAACTGCTGCTCACTTACAACG
ATGGAAATGGGGATGAGGGTAACTTTACGCTGTCAAGCGGGGTTTAGCCATTAACATCGTCGTCAAAGTT
CGATTTCTGGAGTGTGAAAAATTAGGGTTTCGTCGATAGGAGATGAAAAGTCGAAATTTCGGTGCGAGAA
ATCAAAATTGATGGAAGATCGGCGGCGAATTTGAGAGGATAGTGAGAAGAAGAAGATTAAGAGATGATTT
GAATTGGGAGGGAAAATCGAATCGCCAGTGTTTGTTTTAGGGTTTTTAATCTCCGGGAATTGAATTTTGG
GCGTCGTAAAACTGTAAAGTGTGTTTATGTAGTAATCTTTATCTGAGATGATACAGAAGAGATTCTATCC
CAGATACGGTAAATTTGTTTTCCCCTAGGTCGGTGGTCAACATTGCATTTTTAAGTCAACTTTTAATATA
TTTTAGTTTAATTTCTATAATTTAACCTTTTTGGCATTATCTTTAGGAAATTTTTTTGACGTATTTTATT
TTACTTATTAAAAGTGAAAAATCTTAAACATATTAATTAATATCTTGCATAACCAATTGACATTGTAATC
ATCACAATTAAATTTGATTAAAAATCCACTTTCTGCAAACAAACAAAGTTTTTTTTAATAAAGTCTATAA
CATATCGAGTATAATAGTATCAATATAGATTTTGATGATAACAACAATAGCCACTCCTGACGGAGTGTTT
CATGTCCAAGCGAAAAGCCGCTCTACGGAATGGATCTACGTTACTGCCTGCATAAGGAGATCGGTGTAGC
CAAGGACGAAAGCGACCCTAGGTTCTAACCGTCGACTTTGGCGGAAAGGTTTCACTCAGGAAGCAGACAC
TGATTGACACGGTTTAGCAGAACGTTTGAGGACTAGGTCAAATTGAGTGGTTTAATATCGGCATGTCTGG
CTTTAAAATTCAGTATAGTGCGCTGATCGGAGATGAATTAAAAACACGAGTTCCCAAAACCAGGCGGGCT
CGCCACGTCGGCTAATCCTGGTACATTATGTGAACAATGTTCTGAAGAAAATTTGTGAAAGAAGGACGGG
TCATCGCCTACTATTAGCAACAACGGTCGGCCACACCTTCCATTGTCGTGGCCACGCTCGGATTACACGG
CAGAGGTGCTTGTGTTCCGACAGGCTAGCATATTATCCTAAGGCGTTACCCCAATCGTTTACCGTCGGAT
TTGCTATAGCCCCTGAACGCTACATGTACGAAACCATGTTATGTATGCACTAGGTCAACAATAGGACATA
GCCTTGTAGTTAACACGTAGCCCGGTCGTATAAGTACAGTAGACCCTTCGCCGGCATCCTATTTATTAAG
TTATTTCTACAGCAAAACGATCATATGCAGATCCGCAGTGGGCGGTAGACACACGTCCACCCGGCTGCTC
TGTAACAGGGACTAAAGAGGTGATGATTATCGTGTGTGCCCCGTTATGGTCGTGTTCGATCAGAGCGCCC
TTGCGAGCAGTCGTATGCTTTCTCGAATTCCGAGCGGTTAAGCGTGACAGTCCCAGCGAACCCACAAAAC
GTGATCGCAGTCCATGCGATCATACGCAAGAAGGAAGGTCCCCATACACCGACGCACCAGTTTACACGCC
GTATGCATAAACGAGCTGCACAAACGAGAGTGTTTGAACTGGACCTCTAGTTCCTCTACAAAGAACACCT
TGACCTGTTGCGAAGTTGCCTTGCCTAGATGCAATGTCGGACGTATCACTTTTGCCTCAACGACTGCTGC
TTTCGCTGTAACCCAAGACAGACAACAGTAACCGCCTTTTGAAGGCAAGTCCTCCGCCTGTGACTAACTG
TGCCAAATCGTCTTCCAAACCCCTTATCCAATTTAACTCACCAAATTATTGCGATACAGACCCTAATTTC
ACATCATATGACACTAATTGCCTCTGCCAAAATTCTGTCCTCAATGACTCCCTCTTCTCTCACCAACCAG
TCAGTTGGGTTCACCCGGGTCGGACCTGAGTCGACCAAGCCTTCTTCTCTCACCAACCAGTCGCGACCGC
AGAACTTACGCTCGAGGGTCCGTCTTCTCTCACCAACCAGTCTCCCCGGTTATCTCTCCCGTCCTAATAC
CTCTACGTGCAAGCAGTATAAAAACAAAATACATAAACATAACTAAAATCTCATATCGTTGTAATTGTCA
TATACTAGTGGTAATTAAGTCCAGTTACACTTAAGGTTAAATTTGCTGACTCTTTTTTACCTTTCATTTC
TGAAAATGAATGAAATCGATGAAAAAAATCAAGCTCCCGTACAACAGGAGTGTCTCAAGGAAATGATACA
GAACGGCCACGCAAGGAGGATGGGCAGTGTAGAGGACCTCTACGTAGCCTTAAACAGACAAAACCTGTAT
AGAAACTTTTGTACGTATGGGGAACTTTCCGACTACTGCACCCGAGATCAACTGACATTAGCCCTGAGGG
AGATTTGTCTCAAAAATCCAACCCTTCTGCATATAGTCTTGCCAACCCGTTGGCCAAACCATGAGAACTA
TTATCGTTCTTCCGAATATTATTCAAGACCCCATCCTGTCCATGATTATATAAGCGTACTCCAAGAGTTG
AAGCTTTCTGGGGTAGTGCTTAATGAACAACCGGAATACTCTGCAGTGATGAAGCAAATCCTTGAAGAAT
TTAAGAATTCAAAAGGTAGCTATACGGCAAAAATCTTCAAGTTGACAACTACTTTGACGATACCCTACTT
CGGGCCTACCGGTCCTTCATGGAGATTGATCTGTCTCCCCGAGGAACATACAGAGAAGTGGAGGAAGTTC
ATTTTTGTTAGCAACCACTGTATGTCAGATGGCAGGTCCAGTATACATTTTTTCCATGATCTTAGAGATG
AGCTTAACAATATAAAGACCCCTCCAAAGAAGTTAGACTATATCTTTAAGTATGAAGAGGATTACCAGTT
ATTAAGGAAACTCCCTGAGCCTATAGAGAAAGTTATAGACTTTAGGCCACCGTATTTATTCATCCCGAAG
AGCCTTCTTAGCGGATTCATCTATAACCACTTACGATTTAGTTCCAAAGGAGTGTGTATGCGAATGGATG
ACGTTGAGAAAACGGATGACGTCGTAACAGAAATAATAAATATTAGCCCTACAGAATTTCAAGCTATCAA
GGCCAATATTAAGAGTAACATCCAAGGGAAATGTACGATCACGCCCTTTTTGCATGTGTGTTGGTTTGTA
TCCCTTCACAAGTGGGGAAAATTTTTCAAGCCCCTTAACTTCGAATGGCTGACTGACATTTTTATACCAG
CTGATTGCAGGTCCCAACTCCCAGACGATGATGAAATGCGACAGATGTATAGATATGGCGCTAATGTAGG
GTTTATAGACTTCACTCCCTGGATAAGCGAGTTTGATATGAACGACAACAAAGAAAACTTCTGGCCCTTA
ATTGAACACTACCACGAGGTTATTTCTGAAGCCTTGAGGAATAAGAAGCATCTTCATGGCCTTGGCTTTA
ACATTCAGGGATTCGTTCAAAAGTATGTCAATATAGATAAGGTTATGTGCGACCGTGCTATTGGAAAAAG
ACGTGGCGGTACGCTCTTGAGCAATGTGGGTTTGTTTAATCAATTGGAAGAGCCGGACGCCAAATATTCT
ATATGCGACTTAGCCTTTGGTCAATTTCAGGGAAGCTGGCACCAAGCCTTCAGTCTTGGAGTATGTAGCA
CTAACGTCAAAGGAATGAACATAGTGGTTGCATCAACTAAAAACGTGGTAGGATCTCAGGAGAGCTTAGA
GGAATTATGTTCCATTTACAAAGCTCTGCTGTTAGGGCCTTAGGCTTACGAAAATATAGTTGAAACAGAG
CAGAGATCATGGTGTTAGCCTTCTATGGCTGAAGAAAAATAGTTGAAAAAATGTGTGTGTCTAGTGTTTT
AGTGTGTCTGTCTGTTGAAAACAGGGAAAAAAATGTGTTCTTTTTTCCCTGTAATAAGAAATATAGTAAT
GGAGTCTTTATGTGTAAGTAACCAGTAAAATGGTTTGTGTAAACATGAATATCTCTGCATCTGTTAATTT
TAACATATAAGTTTGGATATGTGTTGTGGTTTCAACTAATTCAAGTACTTCCTTGATAATGTTTTCCTGT
TTCTAGGCTGCAAAACTATAGTAAATCTTTTAGGTTTTGGTAAAACCTAATTCCATTGGGTGTGGTTGGA
GAGCATATAGTTTTTGCGACGCTCTCCGCTGTCATGAGACCGGATCCTGACAGGATATATTGGCGGGTAA
ACCTAAGAGAAAAGAGCGTTTATTAGAATAATCGGATATTTAAAAGGGCGTGAAAAGGTTTATCCGTTCG
TCCATTTGTATGTGCATGCCAACCACAGGGTTCCCCTCGGGATCAAAGTACTTTGATCCAACCCCTCCGC
TGCTATAGTGCAGTCGGCTTCTGACGTTCAGTGCAGCCGTCATCTGAAAACGACATGTCGCACAAGTCCT
AAGTTACGCGACAGGCTGCCGCCCTGCCCTTTTCCTGGCGTTTTCTTGTCGCGTGTTTTAGTCGCATAAA
GTAGAATACTTGCGACTAGAACCGGAGACATTACGCCATGAACAAGAGCGCCGCCGCTGGCCTGCTGGGC
TATGCCCGCGTCAGCACCGACGACCAGGACTTGACCAACCAACGGGCCGAACTGCACGCGGCCGGCTGCA
CCAAGCTGTTTTCCGAGAAGATCACCGGCACCAGGCGCGACCGCCCGGAGCTGGCCAGGATGCTTGACCA
CCTACGCCCTGGCGACGTTGTGACAGTGACCAGGCTAGACCGCCTGGCCCGCAGCACCCGCGACCTACTG
GACATTGCCGAGCGCATCCAGGAGGCCGGCGCGGGCCTGCGTAGCCTGGCAGAGCCGTGGGCCGACACCA
CCACGCCGGCCGGCCGCATGGTGTTGACCGTGTTCGCCGGCATTGCCGAGTTCGAGCGTTCCCTAATCAT
CGACCGCACCCGGAGCGGGCGCGAGGCCGCCAAGGCCCGAGGCGTGAAGTTTGGCCCCCGCCCTACCCTC
ACCCCGGCACAGATCGCGCACGCCCGCGAGCTGATCGACCAGGAAGGCCGCACCGTGAAAGAGGCGGCTG
CACTGCTTGGCGTGCATCGCTCGACCCTGTACCGCGCACTTGAGCGCAGCGAGGAAGTGACGCCCACCGA
GGCCAGGCGGCGCGGTGCCTTCCGTGAGGACGCATTGACCGAGGCCGACGCCCTGGCGGCCGCCGAGAAT
GAACGCCAAGAGGAACAAGCATGAAACCGCACCAGGACGGCCAGGACGAACCGTTTTTCATTACCGAAGA
GATCGAGGCGGAGATGATCGCGGCCGGGTACGTGTTCGAGCCGCCCGCGCACCTCTCAACCGTGCGGCTG
CATGAAATCCTGGCCGGTTTGTCTGATGCCAAGCTGGCGGCCTGGCCGGCCAGCTTGGCCGCTGAAGAAA
CCGAGCGCCGCCGTCTAAAAAGGTGATGTGTATTTGAGTAAAACAGCTTGCGTCATGCGGTCGCTGCGTA
TATGATGCGATGAGTAAATAAACAAATACGCAAGGGGAACGCATGAAGGTTATCGCTGTACTTAACCAGA
AAGGCGGGTCAGGCAAGACGACCATCGCAACCCATCTAGCCCGCGCCCTGCAACTCGCCGGGGCCGATGT
TCTGTTAGTCGATTCCGATCCCCAGGGCAGTGCCCGCGATTGGGCGGCCGTGCGGGAAGATCAACCGCTA
ACCGTTGTCGGCATCGACCGCCCGACGATTGACCGCGACGTGAAGGCCATCGGCCGGCGCGACTTCGTAG
TGATCGACGGAGCGCCCCAGGCGGCGGACTTGGCTGTGTCCGCGATCAAGGCAGCCGACTTCGTGCTGAT
TCCGGTGCAGCCAAGCCCTTACGACATATGGGCCACCGCCGACCTGGTGGAGCTGGTTAAGCAGCGCATT
GAGGTCACGGATGGAAGGCTACAAGCGGCCTTTGTCGTGTCGCGGGCGATCAAAGGCACGCGCATCGGCG
GTGAGGTTGCCGAGGCGCTGGCCGGGTACGAGCTGCCCATTCTTGAGTCCCGTATCACGCAGCGCGTGAG
CTACCCAGGCACTGCCGCCGCCGGCACAACCGTTCTTGAATCAGAACCCGAGGGCGACGCTGCCCGCGAG
GTCCAGGCGCTGGCCGCTGAAATTAAATCAAAACTCATTTGAGTTAATGAGGTAAAGAGAAAATGAGCAA
AAGCACAAACACGCTAAGTGCCGGCCGTCCGAGCGCACGCAGCAGCAAGGCTGCAACGTTGGCCAGCCTG
GCAGACACGCCAGCCATGAAGCGGGTCAACTTTCAGTTGCCGGCGGAGGATCACACCAAGCTGAAGATGT
ACGCGGTACGCCAAGGCAAGACCATTACCGAGCTGCTATCTGAATACATCGCGCAGCTACCAGAGTAAAT
GAGCAAATGAATAAATGAGTAGATGAATTTTAGCGGCTAAAGGAGGCGGCATGGAAAATCAAGAACAACC
AGGCACCGACGCCGTGGAATGCCCCATGTGTGGAGGAACGGGCGGTTGGCCAGGCGTAAGCGGCTGGGTT
GCCTGCCGGCCCTGCAATGGCACTGGAACCCCCAAGCCCGAGGAATCGGCGTGAGCGGTCGCAAACCATC
CGGCCCGGTACAAATCGGCGCGGCGCTGGGTGATGACCTGGTGGAGAAGTTGAAGGCCGCGCAGGCCGCC
CAGCGGCAACGCATCGAGGCAGAAGCACGCCCCGGTGAATCGTGGCAAGCGGCCGCTGATCGAATCCGCA
AAGAATCCCGGCAACCGCCGGCAGCCGGTGCGCCGTCGATTAGGAAGCCGCCCAAGGGCGACGAGCAACC
AGATTTTTTCGTTCCGATGCTCTATGACGTGGGCACCCGCGATAGTCGCAGCATCATGGACGTGGCCGTT
TTCCGTCTGTCGAAGCGTGACCGACGAGCTGGCGAGGTGATCCGCTACGAGCTTCCAGACGGGCACGTAG
AGGTTTCCGCAGGGCCGGCCGGCATGGCCAGTGTGTGGGATTACGACCTGGTACTGATGGCGGTTTCCCA
TCTAACCGAATCCATGAACCGATACCGGGAAGGGAAGGGAGACAAGCCCGGCCGCGTGTTCCGTCCACAC
GTTGCGGACGTACTCAAGTTCTGCCGGCGAGCCGATGGCGGAAAGCAGAAAGACGACCTGGTAGAAACCT
GCATTCGGTTAAACACCACGCACGTTGCCATGCAGCGTACGAAGAAGGCCAAGAACGGCCGCCTGGTGAC
GGTATCCGAGGGTGAAGCCTTGATTAGCCGCTACAAGATCGTAAAGAGCGAAACCGGGCGGCCGGAGTAC
ATCGAGATCGAGCTAGCTGATTGGATGTACCGCGAGATCACAGAAGGCAAGAACCCGGACGTGCTGACGG
TTCACCCCGATTACTTTTTGATCGATCCCGGCATCGGCCGTTTTCTCTACCGCCTGGCACGCCGCGCCGC
AGGCAAGGCAGAAGCCAGATGGTTGTTCAAGACGATCTACGAACGCAGTGGCAGCGCCGGAGAGTTCAAG
AAGTTCTGTTTCACCGTGCGCAAGCTGATCGGGTCAAATGACCTGCCGGAGTACGATTTGAAGGAGGAGG
CGGGGCAGGCTGGCCCGATCCTAGTCATGCGCTACCGCAACCTGATCGAGGGCGAAGCATCCGCCGGTTC
